>Addgene plasmid #244613 | CL20_mEGFP_FOidr_061 | addgene full sequence | sequence record 487972 | Addgene NGS Result
AAAAAAAATCTAACCTCAAGTCAAGGCTTTTCTATGGAATAAGGAATGGACAGCAGGGGGCTGTTTCATA
TACTGATGACCTCTTTATAGCCAACCTTTGTTCATGGCAGCCAGCATATGGGCATATGTTGCCAAACTCT
AAACCAAATACTCATTCTGATGTTTTAAATGATTTGCCCTCCCATATGTCCTTCCGAGTGAGAGACACAA
AAAATTCCAACACACTATTGCAATGAAAATAAATTTCCTTTATTAGCCAGAAGTCAGATGCTCAAGGGGC
TTCATGATGTCCCCATAATTTTTGGCAGAGGGAAAAAGATCTGCTAGCTCGAGCAGCTGAAGCTTTATTG
AGGCTTAAGCAGTGGGTTCCCTAGTTAGCCAGAGAGCTCCCAGGCTCAGATCTGGTCTAACCAGAGAGAC
CCAGTACAGGCAAAAAGCAGATCTTGTCTTCTTTGGGAGTGAATTAGCCCTTCCAGTCCCCCCTTTTCTT
TTAAAAAGTGGCTAAGATCTACAGCTGCCTTGTAAGTCATTGGTCTTAAAGGTACCGTAATCTTATCTAG
AACCGGTTCAAGTGCCCGGCTCGCTAGGGGATGGACGCTGAGGTTCTTCCCCAGGTTCCGAAAGTGCGGG
ATCTTCCACCTGGTCCTCGGAGCCTCCGTCACGCTCGGATTCATCTAATGGGGGTGGACGTTCCCACGGT
CCTTCAAGTCCCTGTCCGCACGTCGTCTTCTGTCCTGCTGATTGACGGATCACCTTCAGCACCTCTGCCT
GAGAATCTTCCTCCTCTTCTTCTTCCTCGTCGTCCTCTTCCTCCTCTTCGTCCTCTTCGCGAGGATAGCC
TAACTCACGCAGCTCGCCCAGCTCATCCTCTTCTTCGCTTGCCTGGTTCTCATTCAAATTGGAGATTGAC
TGAAGGTGCCGGGAAGCGGCCGCACTTCCCCCGGAGCCTCCGCTTCCGCCCTTGTACAGCTCGTCCATGC
CGAGAGTGATCCCGGCGGCGGTCACGAACTCCAGCAGGACCATGTGATCGCGCTTCTCGTTGGGGTCTTT
GCTCAGCTTGGACTGGGTGCTCAGGTAGTGGTTGTCGGGCAGCAGCACGGGGCCGTCGCCGATGGGGGTG
TTCTGCTGGTAGTGGTCGGCGAGCTGCACGCTGCCGTCCTCGATGTTGTGGCGGATCTTGAAGTTCACCT
TGATGCCGTTCTTCTGCTTGTCGGCCATGATATAGACGTTGTGGCTGTTGTAGTTGTACTCCAGCTTGTG
CCCCAGGATGTTGCCGTCCTCCTTGAAGTCGATGCCCTTCAGCTCGATGCGGTTCACCAGGGTGTCGCCC
TCGAACTTCACCTCGGCGCGGGTCTTGTAGTTGCCGTCGTCCTTGAAGAAGATGGTGCGCTCCTGGACGT
AGCCTTCGGGCATGGCGGACTTGAAGAAGTCGTGCTGCTTCATGTGGTCGGGGTAGCGGCTGAAGCACTG
CACGCCGTAGGTCAGGGTGGTCACGAGGGTGGGCCAGGGCACGGGCAGCTTGCCGGTGGTGCAGATGAAC
TTCAGGGTCAGCTTGCCGTAGGTGGCATCGCCCTCGCCCTCGCCGGACACGCTGAACTTGTGGCCGTTTA
CGTCGCCGTCCAGCTCGACCAGGATGGGCACCACCCCGGTGAACAGCTCCTCGCCCTTGCTCACCATGGT
GGCGACCGGTGGATCCCGGGCCCGCGGTACCGTCGACTGCAGAATTCGGTTCACTAAACGAGCCCGGTTC
ACTAAACGAGCTCTGCTTATATAGACCTCCCACCGTACACGCCTACCGCCCATTTGCGTCAATGGGGCGG
AGTTGTTACGACATTTTGGAAAGTCCCGTTGATTTTGGTGCCAAAACAAACTCCCATTGACGTCAATGGG
GTGGAGACTTGGAAATCCCCGTGAGTCAAACCGCTATCCACGCCCATTGATGTACTGCCAAAACCGCATC
ACCATGGTAATAGCGATGACTAATACGTAGATGTACTGCCAAGTAGGAAAGTCCCATAAGGTCATGTACT
GGGCATAATGCCAGGCGGGCCATTTACCGTCATTGACGTCAATAGGGGGCGTACTTGGCATATGATACAC
TTGATGTACTGCCAAGTGGGCAGTTTACCGTAAATACTCCACCCATTGACGTCAATGGAAAGTCCCTATT
GGCGTTACTATGGGAACATACGTCATTATTGACGTCAATGGGCGGGGGTCGTTGGGCGGTCAGCCAGGCG
GGCCATTTACCGTAAGTTATGTAACGCGGAACTCCATATATGGGCTATGAACTAATGACCCCGTAATTGA
TTACTATTAATAACTAGCACGCGTTCGAAGCTTGAGCTCGGTCCCCTCGGGGTTGGGAGGTGGGTCTGAA
ACGATAATGGTGAATATCCCTGCCTAACTCTATTCACTATAGAAAGTACAGCAAAAACTATTCTTAAACC
TACCAAGCCTCCTACTATCATTATGAATAATTTTATATACCACAGCCAATTTGTTATGTTAAACCAATTC
CACAAACTTGCCCATTTATCTAATTCCAATAATTCTTGTTCATTCTTTTCTTGCTGGTTTTGCGATTCTT
CAATTAAGGAGTGTATTAAGCTTGTGTAATTGTTAATTTCTCTGTCCCACTCCATCCAGGTCGTGTGATT
CCAAATCTGTTCCAGAGATTTATTACTCCAACTAGCATTCCAAGGCACAGCAGTGGTGCAAATGAGTTTT
CCAGAGCAACCCCAAATCCCCAGGAGCTGTTGATCCTTTAGGTATCTTTCCACAGCCAGGATTCTTGCCT
GGAGCTGCTTGATGCCCCAGACTGTGAGTTGCAACAGATGCTGTTGCGCCTCAATAGCCCTCAGCAAATT
GTTCTGCTGCTGCACTATACCAGACAATAATTGTCTGGCCTGTACCGTCAGCGTCATTGACGCTGCGCCC
ATAGTGCTTCCTGCTGCTCCCAAGAACCCAAGGAACAAAGCTCCTATTCCCACTGCTCTTTTTTCTCTCT
GCACCACTCTTCTCTTTGCCTTGGTGGGTGCTACTCCTAATGGTTCAATTTTTACTACTTTATATTTATA
TAATTCACTTCTCCAATTGTCCCTCATATCTCCTCCTTATGGTGTTTTACTAAACTTTTCCATGTTCTAA
TCCTCATCCTGTCTACTTGCCACACAATCATCACCTGCCATCTGTTTTCCATAATCCCTAATGATCTTTG
CTTTTCTTCTTGGCACTACTTTTATGTCACTATTATCTTGTATTACTACTGCCCCTTCACCTTTCCAGAG
GAGCTTTGCTGGTCCTTTCCAAAGTGGATTTCTGCTGTCCCTGTAATAAACCCGAAAATTTTGAATTTTT
GTAATTTGTTTTTGTAATTCTTTAGTTTGTATGTCTGTTGCTATTATGTCTACTATTCTTTCCCCTGCAC
TGTACCCCCCAATCCCCCCTTTTCTTTTAAAATTGTGGATGAATACTGCCATTTGTACTGCTGTCTTAAG
ATGTTCAGCCTGATCTCTTACCTGTCCTATAATTTTCTTTAATTCTTTATTCATAGATTCTACTACTCCT
TGACTTTGGGGATTGTAGGGAATTTCCAGGTCTGAAGATCCTGCTGCTTGCTGTGCTTTTTTCTTACTTT
TGTTTTGCTCTTCCTCTATCTTGTCTAAAGCTTCCTTGGTGTCTTTTATCTCTATCCTTTGATGCACACA
ATAGAGGGTTGCTACTGTATTATATAATGATCTAAGTTCTTCTGATCCTGTCTGAAGGGATGGTTGTAGC
TGTCCCAGTATTTGTCTACAGCCTTCTGATGTTTCTAACAGGCCAGTATTAACTGCGAATCGTTCTAGCT
CCCTGCTTGCCCATACTATATGTTTTAATTTATATTTTTTCTTTCCCCCTGGCCTTAACCGAATTTTTTC
CCATCGCGATCTAATTCTCCCCCGCTTAATACTGACGCTCTCGCACCCATCTCTCTCCTTCTAGCCTCCG
CTAGTCAAAATTTTTGGCGTACTCACCAGTCGCCGCCCCTCGCCTCTTGCCGTGCGCGCTTCAGCAAGCC
GAGTCCTGCGTCGAGAGAGCTCCTCTGGTTTCCCTTTCGCTTTCAAGTCCCTGTTCGGGCGCCACTGCTA
GAGATTTTCCACACTGACTAAAAGGGTCTGAGGGATCTCTAGTTACCAGAGTCACACAACAGACGGGCAC
ACACTACTTGAAGCACTCAAGGCAAGCTTTATTGAGGCTTAAGCAGTGGGTTCCCTAGTTAGCCAGAGAG
CTCCCAGGCTCAGATCTGGTCTAACCAGAGAGACCCAGTACAGGCAAAAAGCAGCTGCTTATATGCAGGA
TCTGAGGGCTCGCCACTCCCCAGTCCCGCCCAGGCCACGCCTCCCATGGTAATAGCGATGACTAATACGT
AGATGTACTGCCAAGTAGGAAAGTCCCATAAGGTCATGTACTGGGCATAATGCCAGGCGGGCCATTTACC
GTCATTGACGTCAATAGGGGGCGTACTTGGCATATGATACACTTGATGTACTGCCAAGTGGGCAGTTTAC
CGTAAATACTCCACCCATTGACGTCAATGGAAAGTCCCTATTGGCGTTACTATGGGAACATACGTCATTA
TTGACGTCAATGGGCGGGGGTCGTTGGGCGGTCAGCCAGGCGGGCCATTTACCGTAAGTTATGTAACGCG
GAACTCCATATATGGGCTATGAACTAATGACCCCGTAATTGATTACTATTAATAACTAGTCAATAATCAA
TGTCGACCCAGGTGGCACTTTTCGGGGAAATGTGCGCGGAACCCCTATTTGTTTATTTTTCTAAATACAT
TCAAATATGTATCCGCTCATGAGACAATAACCCTGATAAATGCTTCAATAATATTGAAAAAGGAAGAGTA
TGAGTATTCAACATTTCCGTGTCGCCCTTATTCCCTTTTTTGCGGCATTTTGCCTTCCTGTTTTTGCTCA
CCCAGAAACGCTGGTGAAAGTAAAAGATGCTGAAGATCAGTTGGGTGCACGAGTGGGTTACATCGAACTG
GATCTCAACAGCGGTAAGATCCTTGAGAGTTTTCGCCCCGAAGAACGTTTTCCAATGATGAGCACTTTTA
AAGTTCTGCTATGTGGCGCGGTATTATCCCGTATTGACGCCGGGCAAGAGCAACTCGGTCGCCGCATACA
CTATTCTCAGAATGACTTGGTTGAGTACTCACCAGTCACAGAAAAGCATCTTACGGATGGCATGACAGTA
AGAGAATTATGCAGTGCTGCCATAACCATGAGTGATAACACTGCGGCCAACTTACTTCTGACAACGATCG
GAGGACCGAAGGAGCTAACCGCTTTTTTGCACAACATGGGGGATCATGTAACTCGCCTTGATCGTTGGGA
ACCGGAGCTGAATGAAGCCATACCAAACGACGAGCGTGACACCACGATGCCTGTAGCAATGGCAACAACG
TTGCGCAAACTATTAACTGGCGAACTACTTACTCTAGCTTCCCGGCAACAATTAATAGACTGGATGGAGG
CGGATAAAGTTGCAGGACCACTTCTGCGCTCGGCCCTTCCGGCTGGCTGGTTTATTGCTGATAAATCTGG
AGCCGGTGAGCGTGGGTCTCGCGGTATCATTGCAGCACTGGGGCCAGATGGTAAGCCCTCCCGTATCGTA
GTTATCTACACGACGGGGAGTCAGGCAACTATGGATGAACGAAATAGACAGATCGCTGAGATAGGTGCCT
CACTGATTAAGCATTGGTAACTGTCAGACCAAGTTTACTCATATATACTTTAGATTGATTTAAAACTTCA
TTTTTAATTTAAAAGGATCTAGGTGAAGATCCTTTTTGATAATCTCATGACCAAAATCCCTTAACGTGAG
TTTTCGTTCCACTGAGCGTCAGACCCCGTAGAAAAGATCAAAGGATCTTCTTGAGATCCTTTTTTTCTGC
GCGTAATCTGCTGCTTGCAAACAAAAAAACCACCGCTACCAGCGGTGGTTTGTTTGCCGGATCAAGAGCT
ACCAACTCTTTTTCCGAAGGTAACTGGCTTCAGCAGAGCGCAGATACCAAATACTGTTCTTCTAGTGTAG
CCGTAGTTAGGCCACCACTTCAAGAACTCTGTAGCACCGCCTACATACCTCGCTCTGCTAATCCTGTTAC
CAGTGGCTGCTGCCAGTGGCGATAAGTCGTGTCTTACCGGGTTGGACTCAAGACGATAGTTACCGGATAA
GGCGCAGCGGTCGGGCTGAACGGGGGGTTCGTGCACACAGCCCAGCTTGGAGCGAACGACCTACACCGAA
CTGAGATACCTACAGCGTGAGCTATGAGAAAGCGCCACGCTTCCCGAAGGGAGAAAGGCGGACAGGTATC
CGGTAAGCGGCAGGGTCGGAACAGGAGAGCGCACGAGGGAGCTTCCAGGGGGAAACGCCTGGTATCTTTA
TAGTCCTGTCGGGTTTCGCCACCTCTGACTTGAGCGTCGATTTTTGTGATGCTCGTCAGGGGGGCGGAGC
CTATGGAAAAACGCCAGCAACGCGGCCTTTTTACGGTTCCTGGCCTTTTGCTGGCCTTTTGCTCACATGT
TCTTTCCTGCGTTATCCCCTGCTTCTGTGGATAACCGTATTACCGCCTTTGAGTGAGCTGATACCGCTCG
CCGCAGCCGAACGACCGAGCGCAGCGAGTCAGTGAGCGAGGAAGCGGAAGAGCGCCCAATACGCAAACCG
CCTCTCCCCGCGCGTTGGCCGATTCATTAATGCAGCGGATCCAGACATGATAAGATACATTGATGAGTTT
GGACAAACCACAACTAGAATGCAGTGAAAAAAATGCTTTATTTGTGAAATTTGTGATGCTATTGCTTTAT
TTGTAACCATTATAAGCTGCAATAAACAAGTTAGCTTTTTGCAAAAGCCTAGGCCTCCAAAAAAGCCTCC
TCACTACTTCTGGAATAGCTCAGAGGCCGAGGCGGCCTCGGCCTCTGCATAAATAAAAAAAATTAGTCAG
CCATGGGGCGGAGAATGGGCGGAACTGGGCGGAGTTAGGGGCGGGATGGGCGGAGTTAGGGGCGGGACTA
TGGTTGCTGACTAATTGAGATGCGGATCCGCTGGCACGACAGGTTTCCCGACTGGAAAGCGGGCAGTGAG
CGCAACGCAATTAATGTGAGTTAGCTCACTCATTAGGCACCCCAGGCTTTACACTTTATGCTTCCGGCTC
GTATGTTGTGTGGAATTGTGAGCGGATAACAATTTCACACAGGAAACAGCTATGACCATGATTACGCCAA
GCTTGGGCTGCAGGTCGAGGGATCTCCATAAGAGAAGAGGGACAGCTATGACTGGGAGTAGTCAGGAGAG
GAGGAAAAATCTGGCTAGTAAAACATGTAAGGAAAATTTTAGGGATGTTAAAGAAAAAAATAACACAAAA
CAAAATAT
Features (pLannotate 1.2.2; 29 found; start..end, strand, type, name):
    199..254     -  polyA_signal   β-globin poly(A) signal: rabbit β-globin polyadenylation signal (Gil and Proudfoot, 1987)
    340..475     -  LTR            3' LTR (ΔU3) (fragment): self-inactivating 3' long terminal repeat (LTR) from HIV-1
    477..545     -  CDS            nef (fragment): NEF_HV1Z2 - Experimental evidence at protein level: Swiss-Prot protein existence level 1. Extracellular Nef protein targets CD4(+) T-lymphocytes for apoptosis by interacting with CXCR4 surface receptors. From Human immunodeficiency virus type 1 group M subtype D (isolate Z2/CDC-Z34) (HIV-1).
    571..927     -  CDS            PPP1R1B (fragment): PPR1B_HUMAN - Also known as DARPP32. Experimental evidence at protein level: Swiss-Prot protein existence level 1. Inhibitor of protein-phosphatase 1. From Homo sapiens (Human).
    961..1677    -  CDS            mEGFP: mEGFP is a basic (constitutively fluorescent) green fluorescent protein published in 2002, derived from Aequorea victoria. It has moderate acid sensitivity.
   1691..1728    -  misc_feature   MCS (fragment): multiple cloning site
   1727..1743    -  promoter       tight TRE promoter (fragment): Tet-responsive promoter PTight, consisting of seven tet operator sequences followed by the minimal CMV promoter
   1759..1962    -  promoter       CMV promoter: human cytomegalovirus (CMV) immediate early promoter
   1963..2266    -  enhancer       CMV enhancer: human cytomegalovirus immediate early enhancer
   2334..2350    -  misc_feature   MCS (fragment): multiple cloning site
   2350..2375    -  CDS            Rev (fragment): human immunodeficiency virus 1 (HIV-1) Rev protein; rev; enhances nuclear export of unspliced and incompletely spliced viral mRNAs
   2752..2985    -  misc_feature   RRE: The Rev response element (RRE) of HIV-1 allows for Rev-dependent mRNA export from the nucleus to the cytoplasm.
   3119..3202    -  CDS            vif (fragment): VIF_HV1BR - Experimental evidence at protein level: Swiss-Prot protein existence level 1. Counteracts the innate antiviral activity of host APOBEC3F and APOBEC3G. Forms a complex with host APOBEC3F and APOBEC3G thus preventing the entry of these lethally hypermutating enzymes into progeny virions. Recruits an active E3 ubiquitin ligase complex composed of elongin BC, CUL5, and RBX2 to induce polyubiquitination of APOBEC3G and APOBEC3F. In turn, they are directed to the 26S proteasome for degradation. Vif interaction with APOBEC3G also blocks its cytidine deaminase activity in a proteasome-inde
   3345..3462    -  misc_feature   cPPT/CTS: central polypurine tract and central termination sequence of HIV-1
   3611..3970    -  CDS            HIV-1 gag (fragment): gag protein from human immunodeficiency virus 1; gag
   3954..4079    -  misc_feature   HIV-1 Ψ: packaging signal of human immunodeficiency virus type 1
   4126..4383    -  LTR            5' LTR (truncated): truncated 5' long terminal repeat (LTR) from HIV-1
   4385..4764    -  enhancer       CMV enhancer: human cytomegalovirus immediate early enhancer
   4795..4899    +  promoter       AmpR promoter: bla
   4900..5760    +  CDS            AmpR: β-lactamase; bla; confers resistance to ampicillin, carbenicillin, and related antibiotics
   5931..6519    +  rep_origin     ori: high-copy-number ColE1/pMB1/pBR322/pUC origin of replication
   6702..6756    +  CDS            lacI (fragment): lac repressor; lacI; The lac repressor binds to the lac operator to inhibit transcription in E. coli. This inhibition can be relieved by adding lactose or isopropyl-β-D-thiogalactopyranoside (IPTG).
   6758..6892    -  polyA_signal   SV40 poly(A) signal: SV40 polyadenylation signal
   6912..7047    -  rep_origin     SV40 ori: SV40 origin of replication
   7071..7093    -  promoter       SV40 promoter (fragment): SV40 enhancer and early promoter
   7100..7139    +  CDS            lacI (fragment): lac repressor; lacI; The lac repressor binds to the lac operator to inhibit transcription in E. coli. This inhibition can be relieved by adding lactose or isopropyl-β-D-thiogalactopyranoside (IPTG).
   7152..7173    +  protein_bind   CAP binding site: CAP binding activates transcription in the presence of cAMP. E. coli catabolite activator protein
   7188..7218    +  promoter       lac promoter: promoter for the E. coli lac operon
   7226..7242    +  protein_bind   lac operator: The lac repressor binds to the lac operator to inhibit transcription in E. coli. This inhibition can be relieved by adding lactose or isopropyl-β-D-thiogalactopyranoside (IPTG). lac repressor encoded by lacI
