[The description below was written by a language model from this plasmid's Addgene catalogue record and pLannotate feature annotations shown in this document.]
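Description:
CL20_mEGFP_FOidr_061 is a mammalian expression plasmid built on the CL20 backbone. The feature table shows this backbone to be an HIV-1-derived, self-inactivating lentiviral transfer vector, although the catalogue entry lists it only as a mammalian expression vector. It is propagated in E. coli through a high-copy ColE1/pUC-type origin and selected with ampicillin via the β-lactamase gene. Remnants of lac regulatory sequence and an SV40 origin and poly(A) region are also annotated in the backbone.

The viral portion begins with a CMV enhancer fused to a truncated 5' LTR, which would drive production of genomic RNA in packaging cells. This is followed by the Ψ packaging signal with a partial gag sequence, the cPPT/CTS, the Rev response element, and a ΔU3 3' LTR fragment backed by a rabbit β-globin polyadenylation signal. Short fragments annotated as vif, rev and nef appear to be residual HIV-1 sequence rather than functional genes.

Between the RRE and the 3' LTR, an internal CMV enhancer/promoter drives a single open reading frame. It encodes monomeric EGFP fused at the N terminus of FOidr_061, an unmutated intrinsically disordered region taken from the human fusion protein ERBB2_PPP1R1B. The depositor's comment suggests residues 309–424 of the fusion. The annotation detects the insert as a PPP1R1B (DARPP-32) fragment, and no ERBB2-derived sequence is annotated. No mammalian selection marker is annotated.

The stated purpose is to express the fluorescently tagged IDR in mammalian cells, and the associated publication concerns protein condensate formation. The lentiviral elements would also allow packaging for transduction, though the record does not state this use.
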