Addgene plasmid #244613: CL20_mEGFP_FOidr_061
Purpose: Express mEGFP-tagged intrinsically disordered protein (IDR), FOidr_061, derived from human fusion protein ERBB2_PPP1R1B
Depositing lab: Richard Kriwacki. Depositing organization: St. Jude Children's Research Hospital. Publication: Proteome-wide computational analyses reveal links between protein condensate formation and RNA biology. Maiti S, Tripathi S, Baggett DW, Phillips AH, Park CG, Wang J, Wahiduzzaman, Freyaldenhoven WT, Kinger S, Pioso BJ, Bollinger JC, Somjee R, Lang B, Babu MM, Kriwacki RW. Sci Adv. 2025 Dec 5;11(49):eady1420. doi: 10.1126/sciadv.ady1420. Epub 2025 Dec 3. PubMed 41337585.
Backbone
  Vector backbone: CL20
  Vector type: Mammalian Expression
Growth in bacteria
  Bacterial resistance: Ampicillin, 100 μg/mL
  Growth temperature: 37°C
  Growth strain: NEB Stable
  Copy number: High Copy
Gene/Insert
  Gene/Insert name: FOidr_061
  Species: H. sapiens (human)
  Mutation: Unmutated
  Tag / fusion protein: monomeric EGFP (N terminal on insert)
  Cloning method: Restriction Enzyme; 5′ cloning site Unknown (unknown if destroyed)
Terms and licenses: Academic/Nonprofit Terms; Industry Terms: Not Available to Industry
Depositor comments: ERBB2_PPP1R1B_309_424
How to cite: CL20_mEGFP_FOidr_061 was a gift from Richard Kriwacki (Addgene plasmid # 244613 ; http://n2t.net/addgene:244613 ; RRID:Addgene_244613)
